>Addgene plasmid #175906 | pDL11 | addgene full sequence | sequence record 375399 | Addgene NGS Result
CTTTCCTGCGTTATCCCCTGATTCTGTGGATAACCGTATTACCGCCTTTGAGTGAGCTGATACCGCTCGC
CGCAGCCGAACGACCGAGCGCAGCGAGTCAGTGAGCGAGGAAGCGGAAGAGCGCCCAATACGCAAACCGC
CTCTCCCCGCGCGTTGGCCGATTCATTAATGCAGCTGGCACGACAGGTTTCCCGACTGGAAAGCGGGCAG
TGAGCGCAACGCAATTAATACGCGTACCGCTAGCCAGGAAGAGTTTGTAGAAACGCAAAAAGGCCATCCG
TCAGGATGGCCTTCTGCTTAGTTTGATGCCTGGCAGTTTATGGCGGGCGTCCTGCCCGCCACCCTCCGGG
CCGTTGCTTCACAACGTTCAAATCCGCTCCCGGCGGATTTGTCCTACTCAGGAGAGCGTTCACCGACAAA
CAACAGATAAAACGAAAGGCCCAGTCTTCCGACTGAGCCTTTCGTTTTATTTGATGCCTGGCAGTTCCCT
ACTCTCGCGTTAACGCTAGCATGGATGTTTTCCCAGTCACGACGTTGTAAAACGACGGCCAGTCTTAAGC
TCGGGCCCCAAATAATGATTTTATTTTGACTGATAGTGACCTGTTCGTTGCAACAAATTGATGAGCAATG
CTTTTTTATAATGCCAACTTTGTACAAAAAAGCAGGCTCCGCGGCCGCCTTGTTTAACTTTAAGAAGGAG
CCCTTCACCATGAAAGAGAAGCCTTCCGAGGATATAGCAGAAGATCACTTAAAAAACCTTATTGGAAGAA
ACCTTGTAATGGTTTCCAAGATGAGTTCTGATGGTAAGAGTAAGTCATGTCGCATTCATGACTTGTTGCT
TGATTTTTGTAAAAAGAAAGCCAAGGTGGAGAACTTTCTACAATGCATTAAAGGGGACAATGATATGAAT
CCTTCTTCTGTTTCCTGTCAAAAGCATAACATTTCACGACGTTTATGTCTTGACGTTCAAGCGGATAATC
TTGCAGAATGGAGTTCGATTTGTTCAGATGTACAATCTTTCCACTTGATGAAGGGAAGACAAATTGGATC
ATCTTCAGTAAGCTATGCATCACACATTTTTAACAGTTTCAAGTTTTTGTGGGTGCTAGATTTAGAATTC
ACTGTAATTGATTCTTTTCCAAAAGAGCTAACCTGCTTGAGATATGTTGCTGTTAAAGTTGCTGAAGATT
CTTCATTATCATTCTCGGACAATCTTTGGAACCTTGAAACTTTAATAGTTAAAGGACTTGGAGGGCGAGT
CACTTTACCAGACACCCTCTGGAAGATGGTCAAGTTGCGTCATTTACACATATACAACCGCGCTGTTTTC
AATATAAACAATGAACTCCAAGAAATGGATGGCTTGACAACTCTTTCCTCACCTTGGTTTTCTTGTGCGG
AGGACGCAGACAGGGTCTTCGCAGAGATGCCTAATCTTCAAAAACTAAGATGTGAAGTTTTGTCATGTAA
TTCCTCTTCCCCGTCATTTAACAATCTTACTAAGCTTGAAATGCTCAAGTTTTCTTGGGGTCGTCGTAAG
GGTGGGCGCGCCGACCCAGCTTTCTTGTACAAAGTTGGCATTATAAGAAAGCATTGCTTATCAATTTGTT
GCAACGAACAGGTCACTATCAGTCAAAATAAAATCATTATTTGCCATCCAGCTGATATCCCCTATAGTGA
GTCGTATTACATGGTCATAGCTGTTTCCTGGCAGCTCTGGCCCGTGTCTCAAAATCTCTGATGTTACATT
GCACAAGATAAAAATATATCATCATGAACAATAAAACTGTCTGCTTACATAAACAGTAATACAAGGGGTG
TTATGAGCCATATTCAACGGGAAACGTCGAGGCCGCGATTAAATTCCAACATGGATGCTGATTTATATGG
GTATAAATGGGCTCGCGATAATGTCGGGCAATCAGGTGCGACAATCTATCGCTTGTATGGGAAGCCCGAT
GCGCCAGAGTTGTTTCTGAAACATGGCAAAGGTAGCGTTGCCAATGATGTTACAGATGAGATGGTCAGAC
TAAACTGGCTGACGGAATTTATGCCTCTTCCGACCATCAAGCATTTTATCCGTACTCCTGATGATGCATG
GTTACTCACCACTGCGATCCCCGGAAAAACAGCATTCCAGGTATTAGAAGAATATCCTGATTCAGGTGAA
AATATTGTTGATGCGCTGGCAGTGTTCCTGCGCCGGTTGCATTCGATTCCTGTTTGTAATTGTCCTTTTA
ACAGCGATCGCGTATTTCGTCTCGCTCAGGCGCAATCACGAATGAATAACGGTTTGGTTGATGCGAGTGA
TTTTGATGACGAGCGTAATGGCTGGCCTGTTGAACAAGTCTGGAAAGAAATGCATAAACTTTTGCCATTC
TCACCGGATTCAGTCGTCACTCATGGTGATTTCTCACTTGATAACCTTATTTTTGACGAGGGGAAATTAA
TAGGTTGTATTGATGTTGGACGAGTCGGAATCGCAGACCGATACCAGGATCTTGCCATCCTATGGAACTG
CCTCGGTGAGTTTTCTCCTTCATTACAGAAACGGCTTTTTCAAAAATATGGTATTGATAATCCTGATATG
AATAAATTGCAGTTTCATTTGATGCTCGATGAGTTTTTCTAATCAGAATTGGTTAATTGGTTGTAACACT
GGCAGAGCATTACGCTGACTTGACGGGACGGCGCAAGCTCATGACCAAAATCCCTTAACGTGAGTTACGC
GTCGTTCCACTGAGCGTCAGACCCCGTAGAAAAGATCAAAGGATCTTCTTGAGATCCTTTTTTTCTGCGC
GTAATCTGCTGCTTGCAAACAAAAAAACCACCGCTACCAGCGGTGGTTTGTTTGCCGGATCAAGAGCTAC
CAACTCTTTTTCCGAAGGTAACTGGCTTCAGCAGAGCGCAGATACCAAATACTGTTCTTCTAGTGTAGCC
GTAGTTAGGCCACCACTTCAAGAACTCTGTAGCACCGCCTACATACCTCGCTCTGCTAATCCTGTTACCA
GTGGCTGCTGCCAGTGGCGATAAGTCGTGTCTTACCGGGTTGGACTCAAGACGATAGTTACCGGATAAGG
CGCAGCGGTCGGGCTGAACGGGGGGTTCGTGCACACAGCCCAGCTTGGAGCGAACGACCTACACCGAACT
GAGATACCTACAGCGTGAGCTATGAGAAAGCGCCACGCTTCCCGAAGGGAGAAAGGCGGACAGGTATCCG
GTAAGCGGCAGGGTCGGAACAGGAGAGCGCACGAGGGAGCTTCCAGGGGGAAACGCCTGGTATCTTTATA
GTCCTGTCGGGTTTCGCCACCTCTGACTTGAGCGTCGATTTTTGTGATGCTCGTCAGGGGGGCGGAGCCT
ATGGAAAAACGCCAGCAACGCGGCCTTTTTACGGTTCCTGGCCTTTTGCTGGCCTTTTGCTCACATGTT
Features (pLannotate 1.2.2; 10 found; start..end, strand, type, name):
    121..213     +  CDS            lacI (fragment): lac repressor; lacI; The lac repressor binds to the lac operator to inhibit transcription in E. coli. This inhibition can be relieved by adding lactose or isopropyl-β-D-thiogalactopyranoside (IPTG).
    268..295     -  terminator     rrnB T2 terminator: transcription terminator T2 from the E. coli rrnB gene
    427..470     +  terminator     rrnB T1 terminator: Escherichia coli rrnB; transcription terminator T1 from the E. coli rrnB gene
    517..553     -  CDS            lacZα (fragment): LacZα fragment of β-galactosidase; lacZ fragment
    569..668     +  protein_bind   attL1: mutant version of attL; recombination site for the Gateway® LR reaction LR Clonase™
    680..700     +  RBS            RBS: efficient ribosome binding site from bacteriophage T7 gene 10 (Olins and Rangwala, 1989)
   1554..1653    -  protein_bind   attL2: mutant version of attL; recombination site for the Gateway® LR reaction LR Clonase™
   1671..1689    -  promoter       T7 promoter: promoter for bacteriophage T7 RNA polymerase
   1823..2632    +  CDS            KanR: aminoglycoside phosphotransferase; aph(3')-Ia; confers resistance to kanamycin in bacteria or G418 (Geneticin®) in eukaryotes
   2779..3367    +  rep_origin     ori: high-copy-number ColE1/pMB1/pBR322/pUC origin of replication
