[The description below was written by a language model from this plasmid's Addgene catalogue record and pLannotate feature annotations shown in this document.]
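Description:
pDL11 is a Gateway entry clone built on the pENTR-SD-TOPO backbone, about 3.4 kb in the sequenced record, and intended as a donor plasmid for LR recombination rather than for expression in its own right. It is maintained in E. coli at high copy through a ColE1/pUC-type origin and selected with kanamycin via the aph(3')-Ia resistance gene. Upstream of the cloning region sit the rrnB T1 and T2 transcription terminators, which insulate the insert from read-through transcription originating in the vector. Short lacI and lacZα fragments are also annotated there and appear to be backbone remnants rather than functional genes.

The payload, introduced by TOPO cloning, is named ID#24 and comes from Solanum lycopersicum cultivar M82. The associated publication title concerns a toolkit of NLR integrated domains for finding plant pathogen effector targets, so the insert is presumably one such integrated domain, but the record does not say which gene or protein it derives from, and the feature table leaves the insert unannotated. It lies in the interval of roughly 850 bp between attL1 and attL2. Just inside attL1 is the bacteriophage T7 gene 10 ribosome binding site, the Shine-Dalgarno element characteristic of this backbone, which is carried along with the insert and can support bacterial translation after transfer into a prokaryotic destination vector. A T7 promoter lies outside attL2, oriented back toward the insert. No plant or other eukaryotic promoter is present. In an LR Clonase reaction, the attL sites recombine with attR sites of a destination vector, moving ID#24 in a defined orientation into whichever expression or assay vector is chosen.
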