Addgene plasmid #175906: pDL11
Purpose: pENTRY for Gateway LR reaction
Depositing lab: Nemo Peeters. Depositing organization: CNRS UMR 2594, INRA UMR 0441, Laboratoire des Interactions Plantes Micro-organismes (LIPM). Publication: An NLR integrated domain toolkit to identify plant pathogen effector targets. Landry D, Mila I, Sabbagh CRR, Zaffuto M, Pouzet C, Tremousaygue D, Dabos P, Deslandes L, Peeters N. Plant J. 2023 Sep;115(5):1443-1457. doi: 10.1111/tpj.16331. Epub 2023 Jul 24. PubMed 37248633.
Backbone
  Vector backbone: pENTR-SD-TOPO
  Vector type: pENTRY clone
Growth in bacteria
  Bacterial resistance: Kanamycin, 50 μg/mL
  Growth temperature: 37°C
  Growth strain: DH5alpha
  Copy number: High Copy
Gene/Insert
  Gene/Insert name: ID#24
  Species: Solanum lycopersicum M82
  Cloning method: TOPO Cloning
  Sequencing primers: 5′ n/a
Terms and licenses: Academic/Nonprofit Terms; Industry Terms: Not Available to Industry
Depositor comments: Peeters lab uses Mach1 cells for transformation. Please visit https://www.biorxiv.org/content/10.1101/2021.08.23.457316v2 for bioRxiv preprint.
How to cite: pDL11 was a gift from Nemo Peeters (Addgene plasmid # 175906 ; http://n2t.net/addgene:175906 ; RRID:Addgene_175906)
